Addgene plasmid #171437: pcDNA3.1(+)-c-Fos-(GGS)X6-HaloTag C58
Purpose: Expression of c-Fos-(GGS)X6-HaloTag C58 in mammalian cells
Depositing lab: Yujie Sun. Depositing organization: Peking University. Publication: TagBiFC technique allows long-term single-molecule tracking of protein-protein interactions in living cells. Shao S, Zhang H, Zeng Y, Li Y, Sun C, Sun Y. Commun Biol. 2021 Mar 19;4(1):378. doi: 10.1038/s42003-021-01896-7. PubMed 33742089.
Backbone
  Vector backbone: pcDNA3.1(+)
  Vector type: Mammalian Expression
Growth in bacteria
  Bacterial resistance: Ampicillin, 100 μg/mL
  Growth temperature: 37°C
  Growth strain: DH5alpha
  Copy number: High Copy
Gene/Insert
  Gene/Insert name: c-Fos-(GGS)X6-HaloTag C58
  Species: Synthetic
  Cloning method: Restriction Enzyme; 5′ cloning site Unknown (unknown if destroyed); 3′ cloning site Unknown (unknown if destroyed)
Terms and licenses: Academic/Nonprofit Terms; Industry Terms: Not Available to Industry
How to cite: pcDNA3.1(+)-c-Fos-(GGS)X6-HaloTag C58 was a gift from Yujie Sun (Addgene plasmid # 171437 ; http://n2t.net/addgene:171437 ; RRID:Addgene_171437)
