[The description below was written by a language model from this plasmid's Addgene catalogue record and pLannotate feature annotations shown in this document.]
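Description:
pcDNA3.1(+)-c-Fos-(GGS)X6-HaloTag C58 is a mammalian expression plasmid of about 6.9 kb built on the pcDNA3.1(+) backbone. It is propagated in E. coli through a high-copy ColE1/pUC-type origin and selected with ampicillin via the β-lactamase gene and its native promoter. An f1 origin is also present. For selection in mammalian cells the backbone carries a neomycin/kanamycin phosphotransferase gene driven by the SV40 enhancer/early promoter and terminated by the SV40 polyadenylation signal. Several short annotated fragments (bom, lac promoter/operator, lacI, ble and a truncated HIV-1 LTR match) appear to be backbone remnants or incidental matches rather than functional parts.

The expression cassette uses the human cytomegalovirus immediate-early enhancer and promoter, followed by a T7 promoter, and ends with the bovine growth hormone polyadenylation signal. The insert, listed as synthetic, is a fusion whose N-terminal part matches a portion of human FOS, the nuclear phosphoprotein that heterodimerises with JUN to form the AP-1 transcription factor. Per the construct name, this is joined through six GGS repeats, a flexible linker, to a HaloTag portion. The feature table detects the HaloTag part as a fragment of the haloalkane dehalogenase DhaA, the enzyme from which HaloTag was engineered. The "C58" label and the partial dehalogenase match suggest a C-terminal piece of a split HaloTag, although the record does not define the split point.

The associated publication describes TagBiFC, a bimolecular complementation method for long-term single-molecule tracking of protein-protein interactions in living cells. This construct presumably serves as one half of such a pair, with a complementary HaloTag fragment fused to an interacting partner. That partner is not named in the record.
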