Features (pLannotate 1.2.2; 21 found; start..end, strand, type, name):
     28..80      -  misc_feature   bom (fragment): basis of mobility region from pBR322
    235..614     +  enhancer       CMV enhancer: human cytomegalovirus immediate early enhancer
    615..818     +  promoter       CMV promoter: human cytomegalovirus (CMV) immediate early promoter
    814..847     +  LTR            5' LTR (truncated) (fragment): truncated 5' long terminal repeat (LTR) from HIV-1
    863..881     +  promoter       T7 promoter: promoter for bacteriophage T7 RNA polymerase
    920..1717    +  CDS            FOS (fragment): FOS_HUMAN - Also known as G0S7. Experimental evidence at protein level: Swiss-Prot protein existence level 1. Nuclear phosphoprotein which forms a tight but non-covalently linked complex with the JUN/AP-1 transcription factor. In the heterodimer, FOS and JUN/AP-1 basic regions each seems to interact with symmetrical DNA half sites. On TGF-beta activation, forms a multimeric SMAD3/SMAD4/JUN/FOS complex at the AP1/SMAD-binding site to regulate TGF-beta-mediated signaling. Has a critical function in regulating the development of cells destined to form and maintain the skeleton. It is thought to h
   1784..2491    +  CDS            dhaA (fragment): DHAA_PSEPV - Experimental evidence at protein level: Swiss-Prot protein existence level 1. Catalyzes hydrolytic cleavage of carbon-halogen bonds in halogenated aliphatic compounds, leading to the formation of the corresponding primary alcohols, halide ions and protons. Has a broad substrate specificity, as it is able to dehalogenate mono- and di- chlorinated and brominated alkanes (up to at least C10), and the two isomers of 1,3-dichloropropene to 3-chloroallyl alcohol; the highest activity was found with 1,2-dibromoethane, while no activity was observed with the analog 1,2-dichloroethane. Fro
   2544..2768    +  polyA_signal   bGH poly(A) signal: bovine growth hormone polyadenylation signal
   2772..2793    +  promoter       SV40 promoter (fragment): SV40 enhancer and early promoter
   2814..3242    +  rep_origin     f1 ori (sequence partly withheld): f1 bacteriophage origin of replication; arrow indicates direction of (+) strand synthesis
   3256..3585    +  promoter       SV40 promoter: SV40 enhancer and early promoter
   3652..4443    +  CDS            neo: KKA2_KLEPN - Also known as kan, nptII. Experimental evidence at protein level: Swiss-Prot protein existence level 1. Resistance to kanamycin, neomycin, paromomycin, ribostamycin, butirosin and gentamicin B. From Klebsiella pneumoniae.
   4467..4625    +  CDS            ble (fragment): BLE_KLEPN - Experimental evidence at protein level: Swiss-Prot protein existence level 1. Binding protein with a strong affinity to the bleomycin family of antibiotics. Binds to CL990; an antimitotic-antibiotic compound. From Klebsiella pneumoniae.
   4620..4741    +  polyA_signal   SV40 poly(A) signal: SV40 polyadenylation signal
   4814..4830    -  protein_bind   lac operator: The lac repressor binds to the lac operator to inhibit transcription in E. coli. This inhibition can be relieved by adding lactose or isopropyl-β-D-thiogalactopyranoside (IPTG). lac repressor encoded by lacI
   4838..4868    -  promoter       lac promoter: promoter for the E. coli lac operon
   4883..4904    -  protein_bind   CAP binding site: CAP binding activates transcription in the presence of cAMP. E. coli catabolite activator protein
   4917..5009    -  CDS            lacI (fragment): lac repressor; lacI; The lac repressor binds to the lac operator to inhibit transcription in E. coli. This inhibition can be relieved by adding lactose or isopropyl-β-D-thiogalactopyranoside (IPTG).
   5192..5780    -  rep_origin     ori: high-copy-number ColE1/pMB1/pBR322/pUC origin of replication
   5951..6811    -  CDS            AmpR: β-lactamase; bla; confers resistance to ampicillin, carbenicillin, and related antibiotics
   6812..6916    -  promoter       AmpR promoter: bla
>Addgene plasmid #171437 | pcDNA3.1(+)-c-Fos-(GGS)X6-HaloTag C58 | addgene full sequence | sequence record 338422 | Addgene NGS Result
GACGGATCGGGAGATCTCCCGATCCCCTATGGTGCACTCTCAGTACAATCTGCTCTGATGCCGCATAGTT
AAGCCAGTATCTGCTCCCTGCTTGTGTGTTGGAGGTCGCTGAGTAGTGCGCGAGCAAAATTTAAGCTACA
ACAAGGCAAGGCTTGACCGACAATTGCATGAAGAATCTGCTTAGGGTTAGGCGTTTTGCGCTGCTTCGCG
ATGTACGGGCCAGATATACGCGTTGACATTGATTATTGACTAGTTATTAATAGTAATCAATTACGGGGTC
ATTAGTTCATAGCCCATATATGGAGTTCCGCGTTACATAACTTACGGTAAATGGCCCGCCTGGCTGACCG
CCCAACGACCCCCGCCCATTGACGTCAATAATGACGTATGTTCCCATAGTAACGCCAATAGGGACTTTCC
ATTGACGTCAATGGGTGGAGTATTTACGGTAAACTGCCCACTTGGCAGTACATCAAGTGTATCATATGCC
AAGTACGCCCCCTATTGACGTCAATGACGGTAAATGGCCCGCCTGGCATTATGCCCAGTACATGACCTTA
TGGGACTTTCCTACTTGGCAGTACATCTACGTATTAGTCATCGCTATTACCATGGTGATGCGGTTTTGGC
AGTACATCAATGGGCGTGGATAGCGGTTTGACTCACGGGGATTTCCAAGTCTCCACCCCATTGACGTCAA
TGGGAGTTTGTTTTGGCACCAAAATCAACGGGACTTTCCAAAATGTCGTAACAACTCCGCCCCATTGACG
CAAATGGGCGGTAGGCGTGTACGGTGGGAGGTCTATATAAGCAGAGCTCTCTGGCTAACTAGAGAACCCA
CTGCTTACTGGCTTATCGAAATTAATACGACTCACTATAGGGAGACCCAAGCTGGCTAGCGTTTAAACTT
AAGCTTATGATGACAGGAGGCCGAGCGCAGAGCATTGGCAGGAGGGGCAAGGTGGAACAGTTATCTCCAG
AAGAAGAAGAGAAAAGGAGAATCCGAAGGGAAAGGAATAAGATGGCTGCAGCCAAATGCCGCAACCGGAG
GAGGGAGCTGACTGATACACTCCAAGCGGAGACAGACCAACTAGAAGATGAGAAGTCTGCTTTGCAGACC
GAGATTGCCAACCTGCTGAAGGAGAAGGAAAAACTAGAGTTCATCCTGGCAGCTCACCGACCTGCCTGCA
AGATCCCTGATGACCTGGGCTTCCCAGAAGAGATGTCTGTGGCTTCCCTTGATCTGACTGGGGGCCTGCC
AGAGGTTGCCACCCCGGAGTCTGAGGAGGCCTTCACCCTGCCTCTCCTCAATGACCCTGAGCCCAAGCCC
TCAGTGGAACCTGTCAAGAGCATCAGCAGCATGGAGCTGAAGACCGAGCCCTTTGATGACTTCCTGTTCC
CAGCATCATCCAGGCCCAGTGGCTCTGAGACAGCCCGCTCCGTGCCAGACATGGACCTATCTGGGTCCTT
CTATGCAGCAGACTGGGAGCCTCTGCACAGTGGCTCCCTGGGGATGGGGCCCATGGCCACAGAGCTGGAG
CCCCTGTGCACTCCGGTGGTCACCTGTACTCCCAGCTGCACTGCTTACACGTCTTCCTTCGTCTTCACCT
ACCCCGAGGCTGACTCCTTCCCCAGCTGTGCAGCTGCCCACCGCAAGGGCAGCAGCAGCAATGAGCCTTC
CTCTGACTCGCTCAGCTCACCCACGCTGCTGGCCCTGGGATCCGGCGGTTCTGGAGGCTCCGGCGGTTCA
GGGGGATCGGGCGGCTCAGGCGGCTCTGAATTCACCCACCGTTGTATTGCACCGGACCTGATCGGTATGG
GCAAGAGTGACAAGCCGGACCTGGGTTATTTCTTCGACGACCACGTGCGCTTCATGGATGCATTCATCGA
GGCCCTGGGCCTGGAAGAGGTGGTTCTGGTGATCCATGATTGGGGCAGCGCCCTGGGCTTTCATTGGGCC
AAGCGCAACCCGGAGCGTGTGAAGGGCATCGCCTTCATGGAGTTCATCCGCCCTATCCCGACCTGGGATG
AGTGGCCGGAATTTGCCCGCGAGACCTTTCAGGCCTTCCGTACCACAGACGTTGGCCGCAAGCTGATCAT
CGATCAGAACGTGTTTATCGAGGGCACCCTGCCTATGGGTGTGGTTCGCCCTCTGACCGAGGTGGAGATG
GACCACTACCGCGAGCCGTTCCTGAATCCGGTTGATCGCGAGCCGCTGTGGCGCTTCCCGAATGAGCTGC
CGATCGCCGGCGAACCTGCCAATATCGTGGCCCTGGTGGAGGAGTACATGGACTGGTTACACCAGAGCCC
GGTGCCTAAGCTGCTGTTCTGGGGTACCCCGGGCGTGCTGATTCCGCCTGCAGAAGCCGCCCGCCTGGCA
AAGAGTCTGCCGAATTGCAAGGCCGTGGACATCGGTCCGGGTCTGAATCTGCTGCAAGAGGACAACCCGG
ATCTGATCGGTAGTGAGATCGCCCGCTGGCTGAGTACACTGGAGATTAGCGGCTAATCTAGAGGGCCCGT
TTAAACCCGCTGATCAGCCTCGACTGTGCCTTCTAGTTGCCAGCCATCTGTTGTTTGCCCCTCCCCCGTG
CCTTCCTTGACCCTGGAAGGTGCCACTCCCACTGTCCTTTCCTAATAAAATGAGGAAATTGCATCGCATT
GTCTGAGTAGGTGTCATTCTATTCTGGGGGGTGGGGTGGGGCAGGACAGCAAGGGGGAGGATTGGGAAGA
CAATAGCAGGCATGCTGGGGATGCGGTGGGCTCTATGGCTTCTGAGGCGGAAAGAACCAGCTGGGGCTCT
AGGGGGTATCCCC
[124 nt withheld, positions 2814-2937]
C
[91 nt withheld, positions 2939-3029]
A
[49 nt withheld, positions 3031-3079]
CCTTTGACGTTGGAGTCCACGTTCTTT
[37 nt withheld, positions 3107-3143]
ACCCTATCTCGGTCTATTCTTTTGATTTATAAGGGATTTTGCCGATTTCGGCCTATTGGTTAAAAAATGA
GCTGATTTAACAAAAATTTAACGCGAATTAATTCTGTGGAATGTGTGTCAGTTAGGGTGTGGAAAGTCCC
CAGGCTCCCCAGCAGGCAGAAGTATGCAAAGCATGCATCTCAATTAGTCAGCAACCAGGTGTGGAAAGTC
CCCAGGCTCCCCAGCAGGCAGAAGTATGCAAAGCATGCATCTCAATTAGTCAGCAACCATAGTCCCGCCC
CTAACTCCGCCCATCCCGCCCCTAACTCCGCCCAGTTCCGCCCATTCTCCGCCCCATGGCTGACTAATTT
TTTTTATTTATGCAGAGGCCGAGGCCGCCTCTGCCTCTGAGCTATTCCAGAAGTAGTGAGGAGGCTTTTT
TGGAGGCCTAGGCTTTTGCAAAAAGCTCCCGGGAGCTTGTATATCCATTTTCGGATCTGATCAAGAGACA
GGATGAGGATCGTTTCGCATGATTGAACAAGATGGATTGCACGCAGGTTCTCCGGCCGCTTGGGTGGAGA
GGCTATTCGGCTATGACTGGGCACAACAGACAATCGGCTGCTCTGATGCCGCCGTGTTCCGGCTGTCAGC
GCAGGGGCGCCCGGTTCTTTTTGTCAAGACCGACCTGTCCGGTGCCCTGAATGAACTGCAGGACGAGGCA
GCGCGGCTATCGTGGCTGGCCACGACGGGCGTTCCTTGCGCAGCTGTGCTCGACGTTGTCACTGAAGCGG
GAAGGGACTGGCTGCTATTGGGCGAAGTGCCGGGGCAGGATCTCCTGTCATCTCACCTTGCTCCTGCCGA
GAAAGTATCCATCATGGCTGATGCAATGCGGCGGCTGCATACGCTTGATCCGGCTACCTGCCCATTCGAC
CACCAAGCGAAACATCGCATCGAGCGAGCACGTACTCGGATGGAAGCCGGTCTTGTCGATCAGGATGATC
TGGACGAAGAGCATCAGGGGCTCGCGCCAGCCGAACTGTTCGCCAGGCTCAAGGCGCGCATGCCCGACGG
CGAGGATCTCGTCGTGACCCATGGCGATGCCTGCTTGCCGAATATCATGGTGGAAAATGGCCGCTTTTCT
GGATTCATCGACTGTGGCCGGCTGGGTGTGGCGGACCGCTATCAGGACATAGCGTTGGCTACCCGTGATA
TTGCTGAAGAGCTTGGCGGCGAATGGGCTGACCGCTTCCTCGTGCTTTACGGTATCGCCGCTCCCGATTC
GCAGCGCATCGCCTTCTATCGCCTTCTTGACGAGTTCTTCTGAGCGGGACTCTGGGGTTCGAAATGACCG
ACCAAGCGACGCCCAACCTGCCATCACGAGATTTCGATTCCACCGCCGCCTTCTATGAAAGGTTGGGCTT
CGGAATCGTTTTCCGGGACGCCGGCTGGATGATCCTCCAGCGCGGGGATCTCATGCTGGAGTTCTTCGCC
CACCCCAACTTGTTTATTGCAGCTTATAATGGTTACAAATAAAGCAATAGCATCACAAATTTCACAAATA
AAGCATTTTTTTCACTGCATTCTAGTTGTGGTTTGTCCAAACTCATCAATGTATCTTATCATGTCTGTAT
ACCGTCGACCTCTAGCTAGAGCTTGGCGTAATCATGGTCATAGCTGTTTCCTGTGTGAAATTGTTATCCG
CTCACAATTCCACACAACATACGAGCCGGAAGCATAAAGTGTAAAGCCTGGGGTGCCTAATGAGTGAGCT
AACTCACATTAATTGCGTTGCGCTCACTGCCCGCTTTCCAGTCGGGAAACCTGTCGTGCCAGCTGCATTA
ATGAATCGGCCAACGCGCGGGGAGAGGCGGTTTGCGTATTGGGCGCTCTTCCGCTTCCTCGCTCACTGAC
TCGCTGCGCTCGGTCGTTCGGCTGCGGCGAGCGGTATCAGCTCACTCAAAGGCGGTAATACGGTTATCCA
CAGAATCAGGGGATAACGCAGGAAAGAACATGTGAGCAAAAGGCCAGCAAAAGGCCAGGAACCGTAAAAA
GGCCGCGTTGCTGGCGTTTTTCCATAGGCTCCGCCCCCCTGACGAGCATCACAAAAATCGACGCTCAAGT
CAGAGGTGGCGAAACCCGACAGGACTATAAAGATACCAGGCGTTTCCCCCTGGAAGCTCCCTCGTGCGCT
CTCCTGTTCCGACCCTGCCGCTTACCGGATACCTGTCCGCCTTTCTCCCTTCGGGAAGCGTGGCGCTTTC
TCATAGCTCACGCTGTAGGTATCTCAGTTCGGTGTAGGTCGTTCGCTCCAAGCTGGGCTGTGTGCACGAA
CCCCCCGTTCAGCCCGACCGCTGCGCCTTATCCGGTAACTATCGTCTTGAGTCCAACCCGGTAAGACACG
ACTTATCGCCACTGGCAGCAGCCACTGGTAACAGGATTAGCAGAGCGAGGTATGTAGGCGGTGCTACAGA
GTTCTTGAAGTGGTGGCCTAACTACGGCTACACTAGAAGAACAGTATTTGGTATCTGCGCTCTGCTGAAG
CCAGTTACCTTCGGAAAAAGAGTTGGTAGCTCTTGATCCGGCAAACAAACCACCGCTGGTAGCGGTGGTT
TTTTTGTTTGCAAGCAGCAGATTACGCGCAGAAAAAAAGGATCTCAAGAAGATCCTTTGATCTTTTCTAC
GGGGTCTGACGCTCAGTGGAACGAAAACTCACGTTAAGGGATTTTGGTCATGAGATTATCAAAAAGGATC
TTCACCTAGATCCTTTTAAATTAAAAATGAAGTTTTAAATCAATCTAAAGTATATATGAGTAAACTTGGT
CTGACAGTTACCAATGCTTAATCAGTGAGGCACCTATCTCAGCGATCTGTCTATTTCGTTCATCCATAGT
TGCCTGACTCCCCGTCGTGTAGATAACTACGATACGGGAGGGCTTACCATCTGGCCCCAGTGCTGCAATG
ATACCGCGAGACCCACGCTCACCGGCTCCAGATTTATCAGCAATAAACCAGCCAGCCGGAAGGGCCGAGC
GCAGAAGTGGTCCTGCAACTTTATCCGCCTCCATCCAGTCTATTAATTGTTGCCGGGAAGCTAGAGTAAG
TAGTTCGCCAGTTAATAGTTTGCGCAACGTTGTTGCCATTGCTACAGGCATCGTGGTGTCACGCTCGTCG
TTTGGTATGGCTTCATTCAGCTCCGGTTCCCAACGATCAAGGCGAGTTACATGATCCCCCATGTTGTGCA
AAAAAGCGGTTAGCTCCTTCGGTCCTCCGATCGTTGTCAGAAGTAAGTTGGCCGCAGTGTTATCACTCAT
GGTTATGGCAGCACTGCATAATTCTCTTACTGTCATGCCATCCGTAAGATGCTTTTCTGTGACTGGTGAG
TACTCAACCAAGTCATTCTGAGAATAGTGTATGCGGCGACCGAGTTGCTCTTGCCCGGCGTCAATACGGG
ATAATACCGCGCCACATAGCAGAACTTTAAAAGTGCTCATCATTGGAAAACGTTCTTCGGGGCGAAAACT
CTCAAGGATCTTACCGCTGTTGAGATCCAGTTCGATGTAACCCACTCGTGCACCCAACTGATCTTCAGCA
TCTTTTACTTTCACCAGCGTTTCTGGGTGAGCAAAAACAGGAAGGCAAAATGCCGCAAAAAAGGGAATAA
GGGCGACACGGAAATGTTGAATACTCATACTCTTCCTTTTTCAATATTATTGAAGCATTTATCAGGGTTA
TTGTCTCATGAGCGGATACATATTTGAATGTATTTAGAAAAATAAACAAATAGGGGTTCCGCGCACATTT
CCCCGAAAAGTGCCACCTGACGTC
